Addgene plasmid #135852: D38_Ld_341960
Purpose: Expression of Leishmania donovani ectodomain in mammalian cells
Depositing lab: Gavin Wright. Depositing organization: Wellcome Sanger Institute. Publication: Systematic identification of genes encoding cell surface and secreted proteins that are essential for in vitro growth and infection in Leishmania donovani. Roberts AJ, Ong HB, Clare S, Brandt C, Harcourt K, Franssen SU, Cotton JA, Muller-Sienerth N, Wright GJ. PLoS Pathog. 2022 Feb 24;18(2):e1010364. doi: 10.1371/journal.ppat.1010364. eCollection 2022 Feb. PubMed 35202447.
Backbone
  Vector backbone: pTT3
  Backbone manufacturer: Yves Durocher, NRC
  Backbone size w/o insert (bp): 6132
  Vector type: Mammalian Expression
Growth in bacteria
  Bacterial resistance: Ampicillin, 100 μg/mL
  Growth temperature: 37°C
  Growth strain: DH5alpha
  Copy number: High Copy
Gene/Insert
  Gene/Insert name: thioredoxin, putative (alt name: LDPBK_341960)
  Species: Leishmania donovani
  Insert size (bp): 1221
  Tag / fusion protein: biotinylation sequence and His tag (C terminal on insert)
  Cloning method: Unknown
Terms and licenses: Academic/Nonprofit Terms; Industry Terms: Not Available to Industry
How to cite: D38_Ld_341960 was a gift from Gavin Wright (Addgene plasmid # 135852 ; http://n2t.net/addgene:135852 ; RRID:Addgene_135852)
