[The description below was written by a language model from this plasmid's Addgene catalogue record and pLannotate feature annotations shown in this document.]
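Description:
D38_Ld_341960 is a mammalian expression plasmid built on the pTT3 backbone, designed to produce the ectodomain of a Leishmania donovani protein annotated as a putative thioredoxin (LDPBK_341960) as a soluble recombinant protein in mammalian cells. In bacteria it is maintained through a high-copy ColE1/pUC-type origin and selected with ampicillin via the β-lactamase gene. The backbone also carries a fragment of the Epstein-Barr virus oriP, an element that supports episomal retention and higher yields in cell lines expressing EBNA1. Remnants of lac regulatory sequences and other small bacterial fragments are present as vector carry-over and have no evident role in expression.

The expression cassette is driven by the human CMV immediate early enhancer and promoter, which span the numbering junction of the circular sequence. These are followed by adenovirus-derived leader and splice sequences and a chimeric intron fragment, which generally improve transcript processing; the "PTP" hit on the opposite strand appears to be simply an annotation of that adenoviral segment. A fragment of a mouse immunoglobulin heavy chain signal sequence lies just upstream of the insert region and would direct the product into the secretory pathway. The 1,221 bp insert and its C-terminal tags are not annotated by the feature tool, but fall in the unannotated interval between the signal peptide and the rabbit β-globin polyadenylation signal. According to the record, the ectodomain carries a C-terminal biotinylation sequence and a His tag, allowing affinity purification and capture on streptavidin after enzymatic biotinylation. The plasmid belongs to a set made for systematic study of L. donovani cell surface and secreted proteins.
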