Features (pLannotate 1.2.2; 17 found; start..end, strand, type, name):
      2..201     +  promoter       CMV promoter: human cytomegalovirus (CMV) immediate early promoter
    269..307     +  misc_feature   Ad SA (fragment): adenovirus major late transcript splice acceptor (Friedrich and Soriano, 1991)
    340..549     -  CDS            PTP (fragment): TERM_ADE02 - Experimental evidence at protein level: Swiss-Prot protein existence level 1. Protein covalently bound to the viral DNA that acts as a primer for viral genomic replication by DNA strand displacement. Assembles on the viral origin of replication in an initiation complex with viral polymerase, DBP, host NFIA and host POU2F1/OCT1. During initiation, the polymerase covalently couples the first dCTP with Ser- 580 of pTP. The terminal protein stimulates the template activity over 20 fold compared to protein-free templates. Neo-synthesized viral genomes are linked to two preterminal prot
    580..669     +  intron         chimeric intron (fragment): chimera between introns from adenovirus and immunoglobulin heavy chain genes
    688..734     +  CDS            IgH signal sequence (fragment): signal sequence from the mouse immunoglobulin heavy chain variable region
   2200..2255    +  polyA_signal   β-globin poly(A) signal: rabbit β-globin polyadenylation signal (Gil and Proudfoot, 1987)
   2769..4450    -  rep_origin     oriP (fragment): Epstein-Barr virus oriP replication origin (Yates et al., 2000)
   4577..4681    +  promoter       AmpR promoter: bla
   4682..5542    +  CDS            AmpR: β-lactamase; bla; confers resistance to ampicillin, carbenicillin, and related antibiotics
   5713..6301    +  rep_origin     ori: high-copy-number ColE1/pMB1/pBR322/pUC origin of replication
   6484..6576    +  CDS            lacI (fragment): lac repressor; lacI; The lac repressor binds to the lac operator to inhibit transcription in E. coli. This inhibition can be relieved by adding lactose or isopropyl-β-D-thiogalactopyranoside (IPTG).
   6589..6610    +  protein_bind   CAP binding site: CAP binding activates transcription in the presence of cAMP. E. coli catabolite activator protein
   6625..6655    +  promoter       lac promoter: promoter for the E. coli lac operon
   6663..6679    +  protein_bind   lac operator: The lac repressor binds to the lac operator to inhibit transcription in E. coli. This inhibition can be relieved by adding lactose or isopropyl-β-D-thiogalactopyranoside (IPTG). lac repressor encoded by lacI
   6749..6765    +  promoter       tet promoter (fragment): E. coli promoter for tetracycline efflux protein gene
   6775..6800    -  CDS            bla(M) (fragment): β-lactamase lacking the signal sequence; bla(M); allows cytosolic expression of β-lactamase
   6974..7353    +  enhancer       CMV enhancer: human cytomegalovirus immediate early enhancer
>Addgene plasmid #135852 | D38_Ld_341960 | addgene full sequence | sequence record 307590 | Addgene NGS Result
GTGATGCGGTTTTGGCAGTACACCAATGGGCGTGGATAGCGGTTTGACTCACGGGGATTTCCAAGTCTCC
ACCCCATTGACGTCAATGGGAGTTTGTTTTGGCACCAAAATCAACGGGACTTTCCAAAATGTCGTAATAA
CCCCGCCCCGTTGACGCAAATGGGCGGTAGGCGTGTACGGTGGGAGGTCTATATAAGCAGAGCTCGTTTA
GTGAACCGTCAGATCCTCACTCTCTTCCGCATCGCTGTCTGCGAGGGCCAGCTGTTGGGCTCGCGGTTGA
GGACAAACTCTTCGCGGTCTTTCCAGTACTCTTGGATCGGAAACCCGTCGGCCTCCGAACGGTACTCCGC
CACCGAGGGACCTGAGCGAGTCCGCATCGACCGGATCGGAAAACCTCTCGAGAAAGGCGTCTAACCAGTC
ACAGTCGCAAGGTAGGCTGAGCACCGTGGCGGGCGGCAGCGGGTGGCGGTCGGGGTTGTTTCTGGCGGAG
GTGCTGCTGATGATGTAATTAAAGTAGGCGGTCTTGAGACGGCGGATGGTCGAGGTGAGGTGTGGCAGGC
TTGAGATCCAGCTGTTGGGGTGAGTACTCCCTCTCAAAAGCGGGCATTACTTCTGCGCTAAGATTGTCAG
TTTCCAAAAACGAGGAGGATTTGATATTCACCTGGCCCGATCTGGCCATACACTTGAGTGACAATGACAT
CCACTTTGCCTTTCTCTCCACAGGTGTCCACTCCCAGGTCCAAGTTTGCCACCATGGAGTTTCAGACCCA
GGTACTCATGTCCCTGCTGCTCTGCATGTCTGGTGCGGCCGCCACCTACCCTTACGGCAGATCTAGCGCC
GTGACCGAGCTGACCCCTGCCAGCCTGCACGCCTTCGTGAACACCCACAAGCCCGTGGTCATCCTGTTCT
ACGCCCCTTGGTGCGGCCACTGCAAGCAGTTCCACCCCGAGTACGAGAGATTCGCCGAGAGCGTGAAGGG
CACCATCAGAGTGGGCGCCATCGACGCCGACAAGAATGCCGACATCGGCCAGCAGTTCGGCGTGCGGGGC
TTCCCCACCATCAAGTACTGGAAGTCCGGCACCAAGAGCGTGTCCAGCAGCCAGGAATACCAGGGCCAGA
GAACCGCCGCTGCCCTGCAGTCTCTGGTGGTGGAAGGCATCAGCAGCAGCAAAGTGATGACCGTGACCAC
CGCCGAGCAGATGAAGCAGGCCGCCAGGGACGCCCCCAAGAAAATGATCGGAGTGCTGCTGAGCGCCAAG
AACAAGGTGCCCCCCATGTTCTCCGTGATGGGCATGAGCCCCAAGCTGAAAGAACTGCCCCTGGTGTTCG
CCGGCAGCAGCTCCCCTGAGAAGGGCGTGGCCAAGGCCCTGGGAGTGTCCCAGCTGCCCATGATTGGCGT
GCTGCGGTACACCCCAGCCGAGGGGGACGCCGAAGAGAAGTTCGAGATGGTGCCCTATGCCAAGAAGGCC
ATTGCCTACGAGCCTGTGGCCCGGTTCTTCCTGGACTGCGCCGAGAAAGAGTGCAGCGCCGGCACCGAGG
CCCCCATGAATTCCGTGTCCCTGGACGAGGACGAGAGCCAGCACCAGACCCGGGAAGCCGCCAGACAGTC
TAGCGTGGCCCTGCCCGTGGAACCCGTCGAGTACACACCTAAAGTGATCAGCCTGTTCTGTGCCCCTCAG
ACCAGAAAGATCAGAGGCCAGAGCCCCCTGTGCGTGTTCAGCCTGAGCGAGCACGTGAACCTGGACAACG
TGCACCAGTACTTCAAGAACGACCCCCTGCTGTTCTTCGAGGCCTCCCAGCACAAAGAGGAACTGCTCCA
GCAGCTGCAGGCCGACTTTGGCGTGCAGATCGCCAGCACCGGCGAGGCCATGACAAGCCTGGCCGGCTCC
ATCGTGGTGCTGAGACACAGCAAGCCCACCACCGTCAGATACGCCCTGCTGGAAAACATCGACAGCGACG
ACGACCTGCAGGCTGCTCTGCAGCGGATCCTGAACGGCGAGGTGCACCTGAGATCCGAGAGAGTGGGAGC
CGCTGGCGCGCCCGGCAGCCTGCACCACATCCTGGACGCCCAGAAGATGCTGTGGAACCACAGGGACAGG
AACCTGCCTCCTCTGGCCCCTCTGGGCCCCCACCACCATCACCACCATTGAGTCTAGACACGTGATTAAT
TAAGGATCCCCCGACCTCGACCTCTGGCTAATAAAGGAAATTTATTTTCATTGCAATAGTGTGTTGGAAT
TTTTTGTGTCTCTCACTCGGAAGGACATATGGGAGGGCAAATCATTTGGTCGAGATCCCTCGGAGATCTC
TAGCTAGAGGATCGATCCCCGCCCCGGACGAACTAAACCTGACTACGACATCTCTGCCCCTTCTTCGCGG
GGCAGTGCATGTAATCCCTTCAGTTGGTTGGTACAACTTGCCAACTGGGCCCTGTTCCACATGTGACACG
GGGGGGGACCAAACACAAAGGGGTTCTCTGACTGTAGTTGACATCCTTATAAATGGATGTGCACATTTGC
CAACACTGAGTGGCTTTCATCCTGGAGCAGACTTTGCAGTCTGTGGACTGCAACACAACATTGCCTTTAT
GTGTAACTCTTGGCTGAAGCTCTTACACCAATGCTGGGGGACATGTACCTCCCAGGGGCCCAGGAAGACT
ACGGGAGGCTACACCAACGTCAATCAGAGGGGCCTGTGTAGCTACCGATAAGCGGACCCTCAAGAGGGCA
TTAGCAATAGTGTTTATAAGGCCCCCTTGTTAACCCTAAACGGGTAGCATATGCTTCCCGGGTAGTAGTA
TATACTATCCAGACTAACCCTAATTCAATAGCATATGTTACCCAACGGGAAGCATATGCTATCGAATTAG
GGTTAGTAAAAGGGTCCTAAGGAACAGCGATATCTCCCACCCCATGAGCTGTCACGGTTTTATTTACATG
GGGTCAGGATTCCACGAGGGTAGTGAACCATTTTAGTCACAAGGGCAGTGGCTGAAGATCAAGGAGCGGG
CAGTGAACTCTCCTGAATCTTCGCCTGCTTCTTCATTCTCCTTCGTTTAGCTAATAGAATAACTGCTGAG
TTGTGAACAGTAAGGTGTATGTGAGGTGCTCGAAAACAAGGTTTCAGGTGACGCCCCCAGAATAAAATTT
GGACGGGGGGTTCAGTGGTGGCATTGTGCTATGACACCAATATAACCCTCACAAACCCCTTGGGCAATAA
ATACTAGTGTAGGAATGAAACATTCTGAATATCTTTAACAATAGAAATCCATGGGGTGGGGACAAGCCGT
AAAGACTGGATGTCCATCTCACACGAATTTATGGCTATGGGCAACACATAATCCTAGTGCAATATGATAC
TGGGGTTATTAAGATGTGTCCCAGGCAGGGACCAAGACAGGTGAACCATGTTGTTACACTCTATTTGTAA
CAAGGGGAAAGAGAGTGGACGCCGACAGCAGCGGACTCCACTGGTTGTCTCTAACACCCCCGAAAATTAA
ACGGGGCTCCACGCCAATGGGGCCCATAAACAAAGACAAGTGGCCACTCTTTTTTTTGAAATTGTGGAGT
GGGGGCACGCGTCAGCCCCCACACGCCGCCCTGCGGTTTTGGACTGTAAAATAAGGGTGTAATAACTTGG
CTGATTGTAACCCCGCTAACCACTGCGGTCAAACCACTTGCCCACAAAACCACTAATGGCACCCCGGGGA
ATACCTGCATAAGTAGGTGGGCGGGCCAAGATAGGGGCGCGATTGCTGCGATCTGGAGGACAAATTACAC
ACACTTGCGCCTGAGCGCCAAGCACAGGGTTGTTGGTCCTCATATTCACGAGGTCGCTGAGAGCACGGTG
GGCTAATGTTGCCATGGGTAGCATATACTACCCAAATATCTGGATAGCATATGCTATCCTAATCTATATC
TGGGTAGCATAGGCTATCCTAATCTATATCTGGGTAGCATATGCTATCCTAATCTATATCTGGGTAGTAT
ATGCTATCCTAATTTATATCTGGGTAGCATAGGCTATCCTAATCTATATCTGGGTAGCATATGCTATCCT
AATCTATATCTGGGTAGTATATGCTATCCTAATCTGTATCCGGGTAGCATATGCTATCCTAATAGAGATT
AGGGTAGTATATGCTATCCTAATTTATATCTGGGTAGCATATACTACCCAAATATCTGGATAGCATATGC
TATCCTAATCTATATCTGGGTAGCATATGCTATCCTAATCTATATCTGGGTAGCATAGGCTATCCTAATC
TATATCTGGGTAGCATATGCTATCCTAATCTATATCTGGGTAGTATATGCTATCCTAATTTATATCTGGG
TAGCATAGGCTATCCTAATCTATATCTGGGTAGCATATGCTATCCTAATCTATATCTGGGTAGTATATGC
TATCCTAATCTGTATCCGGGTAGCATATGCTATCCTCATGATAAGCTGTCAAACATGAGAATTTTCTTGA
AGACGAAAGGGCCTCGTGATACGCCTATTTTTATAGGTTAATGTCATGATAATAATGGTTTCTTAGACGT
CAGGTGGCACTTTTCGGGGAAATGTGCGCGGAACCCCTATTTGTTTATTTTTCTAAATACATTCAAATAT
GTATCCGCTCATGAGACAATAACCCTGATAAATGCTTCAATAATATTGAAAAAGGAAGAGTATGAGTATT
CAACATTTCCGTGTCGCCCTTATTCCCTTTTTTGCGGCATTTTGCCTTCCTGTTTTTGCTCACCCAGAAA
CGCTGGTGAAAGTAAAAGATGCTGAAGATCAGTTGGGTGCACGAGTGGGTTACATCGAACTGGATCTCAA
CAGCGGTAAGATCCTTGAGAGTTTTCGCCCCGAAGAACGTTTTCCAATGATGAGCACTTTTAAAGTTCTG
CTATGTGGCGCGGTATTATCCCGTGTTGACGCCGGGCAAGAGCAACTCGGTCGCCGCATACACTATTCTC
AGAATGACTTGGTTGAGTACTCACCAGTCACAGAAAAGCATCTTACGGATGGCATGACAGTAAGAGAATT
ATGCAGTGCTGCCATAACCATGAGTGATAACACTGCGGCCAACTTACTTCTGACAACGATCGGAGGACCG
AAGGAGCTAACCGCTTTTTTGCACAACATGGGGGATCATGTAACTCGCCTTGATCGTTGGGAACCGGAGC
TGAATGAAGCCATACCAAACGACGAGCGTGACACCACGATGCCTGCAGCAATGGCAACAACGTTGCGCAA
ACTATTAACTGGCGAACTACTTACTCTAGCTTCCCGGCAACAATTAATAGACTGGATGGAGGCGGATAAA
GTTGCAGGACCACTTCTGCGCTCGGCCCTTCCGGCTGGCTGGTTTATTGCTGATAAATCTGGAGCCGGTG
AGCGTGGGTCTCGCGGTATCATTGCAGCACTGGGGCCAGATGGTAAGCCCTCCCGTATCGTAGTTATCTA
CACGACGGGGAGTCAGGCAACTATGGATGAACGAAATAGACAGATCGCTGAGATAGGTGCCTCACTGATT
AAGCATTGGTAACTGTCAGACCAAGTTTACTCATATATACTTTAGATTGATTTAAAACTTCATTTTTAAT
TTAAAAGGATCTAGGTGAAGATCCTTTTTGATAATCTCATGACCAAAATCCCTTAACGTGAGTTTTCGTT
CCACTGAGCGTCAGACCCCGTAGAAAAGATCAAAGGATCTTCTTGAGATCCTTTTTTTCTGCGCGTAATC
TGCTGCTTGCAAACAAAAAAACCACCGCTACCAGCGGTGGTTTGTTTGCCGGATCAAGAGCTACCAACTC
TTTTTCCGAAGGTAACTGGCTTCAGCAGAGCGCAGATACCAAATACTGTTCTTCTAGTGTAGCCGTAGTT
AGGCCACCACTTCAAGAACTCTGTAGCACCGCCTACATACCTCGCTCTGCTAATCCTGTTACCAGTGGCT
GCTGCCAGTGGCGATAAGTCGTGTCTTACCGGGTTGGACTCAAGACGATAGTTACCGGATAAGGCGCAGC
GGTCGGGCTGAACGGGGGGTTCGTGCACACAGCCCAGCTTGGAGCGAACGACCTACACCGAACTGAGATA
CCTACAGCGTGAGCTATGAGAAAGCGCCACGCTTCCCGAAGGGAGAAAGGCGGACAGGTATCCGGTAAGC
GGCAGGGTCGGAACAGGAGAGCGCACGAGGGAGCTTCCAGGGGGAAACGCCTGGTATCTTTATAGTCCTG
TCGGGTTTCGCCACCTCTGACTTGAGCGTCGATTTTTGTGATGCTCGTCAGGGGGGCGGAGCCTATGGAA
AAACGCCAGCAACGCGGCCTTTTTACGGTTCCTGGCCTTTTGCTGGCCTTTTGCTCACATGTTCTTTCCT
GCGTTATCCCCTGATTCTGTGGATAACCGTATTACCGCCTTTGAGTGAGCTGATACCGCTCGCCGCAGCC
GAACGACCGAGCGCAGCGAGTCAGTGAGCGAGGAAGCGGAAGAGCGCCCAATACGCAAACCGCCTCTCCC
CGCGCGTTGGCCGATTCATTAATGCAGCTGGCACGACAGGTTTCCCGACTGGAAAGCGGGCAGTGAGCGC
AACGCAATTAATGTGAGTTAGCTCACTCATTAGGCACCCCAGGCTTTACACTTTATGCTTCCGGCTCGTA
TGTTGTGTGGAATTGTGAGCGGATAACAATTTCACACAGGAAACAGCTATGACCATGATTACGCCAAGCT
CTAGCTAGAGGTCGACCAATTCTCATGTTTGACAGCTTATCATCGCAGATCCGGGCAACGTTGTTGCCAT
TGCTGCAGGCGCAGAACTGGTAGGTATGGAAGATCTATACATTGAATCAATATTGGCAATTAGCCATATT
AGTCATTGGTTATATAGCATAAATCAATATTGGCTATTGGCCATTGCATACGTTGTATCTATATCATAAT
ATGTACATTTATATTGGCTCATGTCCAATATGACCGCCATGTTGACATTGATTATTGACTAGTTATTAAT
AGTAATCAATTACGGGGTCATTAGTTCATAGCCCATATATGGAGTTCCGCGTTACATAACTTACGGTAAA
TGGCCCGCCTGGCTGACCGCCCAACGACCCCCGCCCATTGACGTCAATAATGACGTATGTTCCCATAGTA
ACGCCAATAGGGACTTTCCATTGACGTCAATGGGTGGAGTATTTACGGTAAACTGCCCACTTGGCAGTAC
ATCAAGTGTATCATATGCCAAGTCCGCCCCCTATTGACGTCAATGACGGTAAATGGCCCGCCTGGCATTA
TGCCCAGTACATGACCTTACGGGACTTTCCTACTTGGCAGTACATCTACGTATTAGTCATCGCTATTACC
ATG
